>Addgene plasmid #138033 | MYMH 37 | addgene full sequence | sequence record 274851 | Addgene NGS Result
TTGGACTCCTGTTGATAGATCCAGTAATGACCTCAGAACTCCATCTGGATTTGTTCAGAACGCTCGGTTG
CCGCCGGGCGTTTTTTATTGGTGAGAATCCAGGGGTCCCCAATAATTACGATTTAAATTGGCGAAAATGA
GACGTTGATCGGCACGTAAGAGGTTCCAACTTTCACCATAATGAAATAAGATCACTACCGGGCGTATTTT
TTGAGTTATCGAGATTTTCAGGAGCTAAGGAAGCTAAAATGGAGAAAAAAATCACTGGATATACCACCGT
TGATATATCCCAATGGCATCGTAAAGAACATTTTGAGGCATTTCAGTCAGTTGCTCAATGTACCTATAAC
CAGACCGTTCAGCTGGATATTACGGCCTTTTTAAAGACCGTAAAGAAAAATAAGCACAAGTTTTATCCGG
CCTTTATTCACATTCTTGCCCGCCTGATGAATGCTCATCCGGAATTTCGTATGGCAATGAAAGACGGTGA
GCTGGTGATATGGGATAGTGTTCACCCTTGTTACACCGTTTTCCATGAGCAAACTGAAACGTTTTCATCG
CTCTGGAGTGAATACCACGACGATTTCCGGCAGTTTCTACACATATATTCGCAAGATGTGGCGTGTTACG
GTGAAAACCTGGCCTATTTCCCTAAAGGGTTTATTGAGAATATGTTTTTCGTCTCAGCCAATCCCTGGGT
GAGTTTCACCAGTTTTGATTTAAACGTGGCCAATATGGACAACTTCTTCGCCCCCGTTTTCACCATGGGC
AAATATTATACGCAAGGCGACAAGGTGCTGATGCCGCTGGCGATTCAGGTTCATCATGCCGTTTGTGATG
GCTTCCATGTCGGCAGAATGCTTAATGAATTACAACAGTACTGCGATGAGTGGCAGGGCGGGGCGTAATT
TGACTTTTGTCCTTTTCCGCTGCATAACCCTGCTTCGGGGTCATTATAGCGATTTTTTCGGTATATCCAT
CCTTTTTCGCACGATATACAGGATTTTGCCAAAGGGTTCGTGTAGACTTTCCTTGGTGTATCCAACGGCG
TCAGCCGGGCAGGATAGGTGAAGTAGGCCCACCCGCGAGCGGGTGTTCCTTCTTCACTGTCCCTTATTCG
CACCTGGCGGTGCTCAACGGGAATCCTGCTCTGCGAGGCTGGCCGTAGGCCGGCCCTACCGGCGCGGCAG
CGTTACCCGTGTCGGCGGCTCCAACGGCTCGCCATCGTCCAGAAAACACGGCTCATCGGGCATCGGCAGG
CGCTGCTGCCCGCGCCGTTCCCATTCCTCCGTTTCGGTCAAGGCTGGCAGGTCTGGTTCCATGCCCGGAA
TGCCGGGCTGGCTGGGCGGCTCCTCGCCGGGGCCGGTCGGTAGTTGCTGCTCGCCCGGATACAGGGTCGG
GATGCGGCGCAGGTCGCCATGCCCCAACAGCGATTCGTCCTGGTCGTCGTGATCAACCACCACGGCGGCA
CTGAACACCGACAGGCGCAACTGGTCGCGGGGCTGGCCCCACGCCACGCGGTCATTGACCACGTAGGCCG
ACACGGTGCCGGGGCCGTTGAGCTTCACGACGGAGATCCAGCGCTCGGCCACCAAGTCCTTGACTGCGTA
TTGGACCGTCCGCAAAGAACGTCCGATGAGCTTGGAAAGTGTCTTCTGGCTGACCACCACGGCGTTCTGG
TGGCCCATCTGCGCCACGAGGTGATGCAGCAGCATTGCCGCCGTGGGTTTCCTCGCAATAAGCCCGGCCC
ACGCCTCATGCGCTTTGCGTTCCGTTTGCACCCAGTGACCGGGCTTGTTCTTGGCTTGAATGCCGATTTC
TCTGGACTGCGTGGCCATGCTTATCTCCATGCGGTAGGGGTGCCGCACGGTTGCGGCACCATGCGCAATC
AGCTGCAACTTTTCGGCAGCGCGACAACAATTATGCGTTGCGTAAAAGTGGCAGTCAATTACAGATTTTC
TTTAACCTACGCAATGAGCTATTGCGGGGGGTGCCGCAATGAGCTGTTGCGTACCCCCCTTTTTTAAGTT
GTTGATTTTTAAGTCTTTCGCATTTCGCCCTATATCTAGTTCTTTGGTGCCCAAAGAAGGGCACCCCTGC
GGGGTTCCCCCACGCCTTCGGCGCGGCTCCCCCTCCGGCAAAAAGTGGCCCCTCCGGGGCTTGTTGATCG
ACTGCGCGGCCTTCGGCCTTGCCCAAGGTGGCGCTGCCCCCTTGGAACCCCCGCACTCGCCGCCGTGAGG
CTCGGGGGGCAGGCGGGCGGGCTTCGCCCTTCGACTGCCCCCACTCGCATAGGCTTGGGTCGTTCCAGGC
GCGTCAAGGCCAAGCCGCTGCGCGGTCGCTGCGCGAGCCTTGACCCGCCTTCCACTTGGTGTCCAACCGG
CAAGCGAAGCGCGCAGGCCGCAGGCCGGAGGCTTTTCCCCAGAGAAAATTAAAAAAATTGATGGGGCAAG
GCCGCAGGCCGCGCAGTTGGAGCCGGTGGGTATGTGGTCGAAGGCTGGGTAGCCGGTGGGCAATCCCTGT
GGTCAAGCTCGTGGGCAGGCGCAGCCTGTCCATCAGCTTGTCCAGCAGGGTTGTCCACGGGCCGAGCGAA
GCGAGCCAGCCGGTGGCCGCTCGCGGCCATCGTCCACATATCCACGGGCTGGCAAGGGAGCGCAGCGACC
GCGCAGGGCGAAGCCCGGAGAGCAAGCCCGTAGGGGGGGCGCGCCCAGCTGTCTAGGGCGGCGGATTTGT
CCTACTCAGGAGAGCGTTCACCGACAAACAACAGATAAAACGAAAGGCCCAGTCTTTCGACTGAGCCTTT
CGTTTTATTTGATGCCTTTAATTAAAGCGGATAACAATTTCACACAGGAGAATTCGCGGCCGCTTCTAGA
GAATTGTGAGCGGATAACAATTGACATTGTGAGCGGATAACAAGATACTGAGCACATACTAGAGAAAGAA
GAGAAATACTAGATGCGTAAAGGAGAAGAACTTTTCACTGGAGTTGTCCCAATTCTTGTTGAATTAGATG
GTGATGTTAATGGGCACAAATTTTCTGTCAGTGGAGAGGGTGAAGGTGATGCAACATACGGAAAACTTAC
CCTTAAATTTATTTGCACTACTGGAAAACTACCTGTTCCATGGCCAACACTTGTCACTACTTTCGGTTAT
GGTGTTCAATGCTTTGCGAGATACCCAGATCATATGAAACAGCATGACTTTTTCAAGAGTGCCATGCCCG
AAGGTTATGTACAGGAAAGAACTATATTTTTCAAAGATGACGGGAACTACAAGACACGTGCTGAAGTCAA
GTTTGAAGGTGATACCCTTGTTAATAGAATCGAGTTAAAAGGTATTGATTTTAAAGAAGATGGAAACATT
CTTGGACACAAATTGGAATACAACTATAACTCACACAATGTATACATCATGGCAGACAAACAAAAGAATG
GAATCAAAGTTAACTTCAAAATTAGACACAACATTGAAGATGGAAGCGTTCAACTAGCAGACCATTATCA
ACAAAATACTCCAATTGGCGATGGCCCTGTCCTTTTACCAGACAACCATTACCTGTCCACACAATCTGCC
CTTTCGAAAGATCCCAACGAAAAGAGAGACCACATGGTCCTTCTTGAGTTTGTAACAGCTGCTGGGATTA
CACATGGCATGGATGAACTATACAAATAATAATACTAGAGCCAGGCATCAAATAAAACGAAAGGCTCAGT
CGAAAGACTGGGCCTTTCGTTTTATCTGTTGTTTGTCGGTGAACGCTCTCTACTAGAGTCACACTGGCTC
ACCTTCGGGTGGGCCTTTCTGCGTTTATATACTAGTAGCGGCCGCTGCAGC
Features (pLannotate 1.2.2; 14 found; start..end, strand, type, name):
      4..98      +  terminator     lambda t0 terminator: transcription terminator from phage lambda
    146..248     +  promoter       cat promoter: promoter of the E. coli cat gene encoding chloramphenicol acetyltransferase
    249..905     +  CDS            cat: CAT_ECOLX - Experimental evidence at protein level: Swiss-Prot protein existence level 1. This enzyme is an effector of chloramphenicol resistance in bacteria. From Escherichia coli. This protein is used as a marker in many commonly used cloning vectors, such as pACYC184.
   1057..1165    +  oriT           oriT: incP origin of transfer
   1176..1838    -  CDS            pBBR1 Rep: replication protein for the broad-host-range plasmid pBBR1 from Bordetella bronchiseptica
   1839..2610    -  rep_origin     pBBR1 oriV: replication origin of the broad-host-range plasmid pBBR1 from Bordetella bronchiseptica; requires the pBBR1 Rep protein for replication
   2725..2811    -  terminator     rrnB T1 terminator: Escherichia coli rrnB; transcription terminator T1 from the E. coli rrnB gene
   2850..2871    +  misc_feature   BioBrick prefix: BioBrick prefix for parts that do not start with "ATG"
   2874..2890    +  protein_bind   lac operator: The lac repressor binds to the lac operator to inhibit transcription in E. coli. This inhibition can be relieved by adding lactose or isopropyl-β-D-thiogalactopyranoside (IPTG). lac repressor encoded by lacI
   2897..2913    +  protein_bind   lac operator: The lac repressor binds to the lac operator to inhibit transcription in E. coli. This inhibition can be relieved by adding lactose or isopropyl-β-D-thiogalactopyranoside (IPTG). lac repressor encoded by lacI
   2953..3666    +  CDS            hfriFP: hfriFP is a fluorescent protein published in 2013, derived from Herbaspirillum frisingense.
   3689..3760    +  terminator     rrnB T1 terminator: transcription terminator T1 from the E. coli rrnB gene
   3776..3803    +  terminator     T7Te terminator: phage T7 early transcription terminator
   3810..3830    +  misc_feature   BioBrick suffix: universal suffix for all parts
