[The description below was written by a language model from this plasmid's Addgene catalogue record and pLannotate feature annotations shown in this document.]
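Description:
MYMH 37 is a 3.8 kb bacterial expression plasmid built on pSEVA-331Bb, a BioBrick-compatible version of a SEVA-format broad-host-range vector. It replicates through the pBBR1 oriV together with the pBBR1 Rep protein, an origin/replicase pair from Bordetella bronchiseptica that functions in many Gram-negative species. An incP oriT allows conjugative mobilisation into recipient bacteria when transfer functions are supplied in trans. Selection is by chloramphenicol resistance, with the cat gene expressed from its own promoter. The catalogue lists propagation in E. coli DH5alpha and describes the plasmid as high copy. Lambda t0 and rrnB T1 terminators flank the backbone modules and insulate them from the cargo region.

The payload sits between a BioBrick prefix and suffix and is recorded as a synthetic insert named 6GA-GFP, one member of a series of ribosome binding site variants scored with a GFP reporter. The feature table shows two lac operator sites just upstream of the reporter, suggesting a lac-regulated promoter region, although no promoter is annotated and the record does not name one. The reporter open reading frame is followed by rrnB T1 and T7Te terminators. The automated annotation labels this ORF as the fluorescent protein hfriFP, whereas the catalogue calls it GFP; the record does not resolve this difference. The variant RBS itself is not annotated but presumably lies in the short gap between the operators and the start codon.

The depositor notes that this variant gives low expression. It therefore serves as a weak-translation part in a synthetic biology toolkit for tuning gene expression in Acetobacteraceae.
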