Addgene plasmid #138033: MYMH 37
Purpose: Encodes Ribosome Binding Site (RBS) variant using GFP as a reporter gene
Depositing lab: Meng How Tan. Depositing organization: Nanyang Technological University. Publication: An Expanded Synthetic Biology Toolkit for Gene Expression Control in Acetobacteraceae. Teh MY, Ooi KH, Danny Teo SX, Bin Mansoor ME, Shaun Lim WZ, Tan MH. ACS Synth Biol. 2019 Apr 19;8(4):708-723. doi: 10.1021/acssynbio.8b00168. Epub 2019 Mar 22. PubMed 30865830.
Backbone
  Vector backbone: pSEVA-331Bb
  Vector type: Bacterial Expression
Growth in bacteria
  Bacterial resistance: Chloramphenicol, 25 μg/mL
  Growth temperature: 37°C
  Growth strain: DH5alpha
  Copy number: High Copy
Gene/Insert
  Gene/Insert name: pSEVA-331Bb-6GA-GFP
  Species: Synthetic
  Mutation: AAA GAA GAG AAA
  Cloning method: Restriction Enzyme; 5′ cloning site Unknown (unknown if destroyed)
Terms and licenses: Academic/Nonprofit Terms; Industry Terms: Not Available to Industry
Depositor comments: Low expression
How to cite: MYMH 37 was a gift from Meng How Tan (Addgene plasmid # 138033 ; http://n2t.net/addgene:138033 ; RRID:Addgene_138033)
